Addgene plasmid #144336: TFORF2427
Purpose: Lentiviral vector for overexpressing transcription factor ORFs with unique 24-bp barcodes. Barcodes facilitate identification of transcription factors in pooled screens.
Depositing lab: Feng Zhang. Depositing organization: Broad Institute. Publication: A transcription factor atlas of directed differentiation. Joung J, Ma S, Tay T, Geiger-Schuller KR, Kirchgatterer PC, Verdine VK, Guo B, Arias-Garcia MA, Allen WE, Singh A, Kuksenko O, Abudayyeh OO, Gootenberg JS, Fu Z, Macrae RK, Buenrostro JD, Regev A, Zhang F. Cell. 2023 Jan 5;186(1):209-229.e26. doi: 10.1016/j.cell.2022.11.026. PubMed 36608654.
Backbone
  Vector backbone: pLX_TRC317
  Backbone manufacturer: Broad Institute Genetic Perturbation Platform
  Backbone size w/o insert (bp): 8264
  Vector type: Mammalian Expression, Lentiviral
  Selectable markers: Puromycin
Growth in bacteria
  Bacterial resistance: Ampicillin, 100 μg/mL
  Growth temperature: 37°C
  Growth strain: NEB Stable
  Copy number: High Copy
Gene/Insert
  Gene/Insert name: ZNF841
  Species: H. sapiens (human)
  Insert size (bp): 2528
  Entrez Gene: ZNF841
  Promoter: EF1a
  Cloning method: Unknown
  Sequencing primers: 5′ GGGTGGAGACTGAAGTTAGGCCAG; 3′ CACATAGCGTAAAAGGAGCAACATAG
Terms and licenses: Academic/Nonprofit Terms; Industry Terms: Not Available to Industry
Depositor comments: NM_001321349,ENST00000426391 . The transcription factor ORF portion of this plasmid was synthesized by Genewiz. Please test multiple small colonies in case of plasmid recombination. To make this collection available in a timely manner, a portion of this collection was not fully sequenced by Addgene. If an Addgene verified full plasmid sequence is not available, please contact us prior to placing an order to request the full sequence.
How to cite: TFORF2427 was a gift from Feng Zhang (Addgene plasmid # 144336 ; http://n2t.net/addgene:144336 ; RRID:Addgene_144336)
