[The description below was written by a language model from this plasmid's Addgene catalogue record and pLannotate feature annotations shown in this document.]
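Description:
TFORF2427 is a lentiviral mammalian expression plasmid built on the pLX_TRC317 backbone from the Broad Institute Genetic Perturbation Platform, carrying the human zinc finger gene ZNF841 as one member of a barcoded transcription factor ORF collection. It is maintained in E. coli through a high-copy ColE1/pUC-type origin with ampicillin resistance (AmpR), and also contains an f1 origin and remnants of a lac/lacZα cloning region flanked by T7 and T3 promoters. The depositor notes that the plasmid can recombine, a common concern for LTR-containing vectors.

The transfer cassette follows a third-generation, self-inactivating design. An RSV promoter fused to a truncated HIV-1 5' LTR drives genomic RNA production in packaging cells, followed by the Ψ packaging signal with a partial gag sequence, the RRE for Rev-dependent nuclear export, a cPPT/CTS element, and a ΔU3 3' LTR that disables LTR promoter activity after integration. Within the provirus, SV40 early promoter sequences precede a puromycin N-acetyltransferase gene for selecting transduced cells. A separate EF-1α promoter drives the ZNF841 ORF, with a WPRE downstream to enhance transcript stability and expression. The automated annotation marks only the two ends of the ORF as ZNF841 fragments, but the span between them is consistent with the stated insert of about 2.5 kb. The unique 24-bp barcode described for this collection is not annotated in the feature table, so its position cannot be stated from the record.

The construct is intended for overexpressing ZNF841 in mammalian cells. In pooled screens, the barcode identifies which transcription factor each cell received, as in studies of directed differentiation.
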