Features (pLannotate 1.2.2; 32 found; start..end, strand, type, name):
      5..231     +  promoter       RSV promoter: Rous sarcoma virus enhancer/promoter
    232..412     +  LTR            5' LTR (truncated): truncated 5' long terminal repeat (LTR) from HIV-1
    459..584     +  misc_feature   HIV-1 Ψ: packaging signal of human immunodeficiency virus type 1
    568..931     +  CDS            HIV-1 gag (fragment): gag protein from human immunodeficiency virus 1; gag
   1077..1310    +  misc_feature   RRE: The Rev response element (RRE) of HIV-1 allows for Rev-dependent mRNA export from the nucleus to the cytoplasm.
   1687..1713    +  CDS            Rev (fragment): human immunodeficiency virus 1 (HIV-1) Rev protein; rev; enhances nuclear export of unspliced and incompletely spliced viral mRNAs
   1720..1743    +  promoter       SV40 promoter (fragment): SV40 early promoter
   1744..1815    +  promoter       SV40 promoter (fragment): SV40 enhancer and early promoter
   1839..1974    +  rep_origin     SV40 ori: SV40 origin of replication
   2020..2616    +  CDS            PuroR (fragment): puromycin N-acetyltransferase; pac from Streptomyces; confers resistance to puromycin
   2665..2782    +  misc_feature   cPPT/CTS: central polypurine tract and central termination sequence of HIV-1
   2847..2913    +  CDS            small t antigen (fragment): SV40 (simian virus 40) small t antigen
   2920..4098    +  promoter       EF-1α promoter: strong constitutive promoter for human elongation factor EF-1α
   4115..4612    +  CDS            ZNF841 (fragment): ZN841_HUMAN - Experimental evidence at protein level: Swiss-Prot protein existence level 1. May be involved in transcriptional regulation. From Homo sapiens (Human).
   6464..6538    +  CDS            ZNF841 (fragment): ZN841_HUMAN - Experimental evidence at protein level: Swiss-Prot protein existence level 1. May be involved in transcriptional regulation. From Homo sapiens (Human).
   6554..6607    +  promoter       U6 promoter (fragment): RNA polymerase III promoter for human U6 snRNA
   6649..7237    +  misc_feature   WPRE: woodchuck hepatitis virus posttranscriptional regulatory element
   7288..7307    +  misc_feature   cPPT/CTS (fragment): central polypurine tract and central termination sequence of HIV-1
   7309..7542    +  LTR            3' LTR (ΔU3): self-inactivating 3' long terminal repeat (LTR) from HIV-1
   7620..7741    +  polyA_signal   SV40 poly(A) signal: SV40 polyadenylation signal
   7781..7916    +  rep_origin     SV40 ori: SV40 origin of replication
   7937..7955    -  promoter       T7 promoter: promoter for bacteriophage T7 RNA polymerase
   7963..8118    +  CDS            lacZα (fragment): LacZα fragment of β-galactosidase; lacZ fragment
   8123..8551    +  rep_origin     f1 ori (sequence partly withheld): f1 bacteriophage origin of replication; arrow indicates direction of (+) strand synthesis
   8604..8708    +  promoter       AmpR promoter: bla
   8709..9569    +  CDS            AmpR: β-lactamase; bla; confers resistance to ampicillin, carbenicillin, and related antibiotics
   9740..10328   +  rep_origin     ori: high-copy-number ColE1/pMB1/pBR322/pUC origin of replication
  10511..10603   +  CDS            lacI (fragment): lac repressor; lacI; The lac repressor binds to the lac operator to inhibit transcription in E. coli. This inhibition can be relieved by adding lactose or isopropyl-β-D-thiogalactopyranoside (IPTG).
  10616..10637   +  protein_bind   CAP binding site: CAP binding activates transcription in the presence of cAMP. E. coli catabolite activator protein
  10652..10682   +  promoter       lac promoter: promoter for the E. coli lac operon
  10686..10708   +  protein_bind   lac operator (fragment): The lac repressor binds to the lac operator to inhibit transcription in E. coli. This inhibition can be relieved by adding lactose or isopropyl-β-D-thiogalactopyranoside (IPTG). lac repressor encoded by lacI
  10751..10769   +  promoter       T3 promoter: promoter for bacteriophage T3 RNA polymerase
>Addgene plasmid #144336 | TFORF2427 | addgene full sequence | sequence record 404200 | Addgene NGS Result
TTAATGTAGTCTTATGCAATACTCTTGTAGTCTTGCAACATGGTAACGATGAGTTAGCAACATGCCTTAC
AAGGAGAGAAAAAGCACCGTGCATGCCGATTGGTGGAAGTAAGGTGGTACGATCGTGCCTTATTAGGAAG
GCAACAGACGGGTCTGACATGGATTGGACGAACCACTGAATTGCCGCATTGCAGAGATATTGTATTTAAG
TGCCTAGCTCGATACATAAACGGGTCTCTCTGGTTAGACCAGATCTGAGCCTGGGAGCTCTCTGGCTAAC
TAGGGAACCCACTGCTTAAGCCTCAATAAAGCTTGCCTTGAGTGCTTCAAGTAGTGTGTGCCCGTCTGTT
GTGTGACTCTGGTAACTAGAGATCCCTCAGACCCTTTTAGTCAGTGTGGAAAATCTCTAGCAGTGGCGCC
CGAACAGGGACTTGAAAGCGAAAGGGAAACCAGAGGAGCTCTCTCGACGCAGGACTCGGCTTGCTGAAGC
GCGCACGGCAAGAGGCGAGGGGCGGCGACTGGTGAGTACGCCAAAAATTTTGACTAGCGGAGGCTAGAAG
GAGAGAGATGGGTGCGAGAGCGTCAGTATTAAGCGGGGGAGAATTAGATCGCGATGGGAAAAAATTCGGT
TAAGGCCAGGGGGAAAGAAAAAATATAAATTAAAACATATAGTATGGGCAAGCAGGGAGCTAGAACGATT
CGCAGTTAATCCTGGCCTGTTAGAAACATCAGAAGGCTGTAGACAAATACTGGGACAGCTACAACCATCC
CTTCAGACAGGATCAGAAGAACTTAGATCATTATATAATACAGTAGCAACCCTCTATTGTGTGCATCAAA
GGATAGAGATAAAAGACACCAAGGAAGCTTTAGACAAGATAGAGGAAGAGCAAAACAAAAGTAAGACCAC
CGCACAGCAAGCGGCCGCTGATCTTCAGACCTGGAGGAGGAGATATGAGGGACAATTGGAGAAGTGAATT
ATATAAATATAAAGTAGTAAAAATTGAACCATTAGGAGTAGCACCCACCAAGGCAAAGAGAAGAGTGGTG
CAGAGAGAAAAAAGAGCAGTGGGAATAGGAGCTTTGTTCCTTGGGTTCTTGGGAGCAGCAGGAAGCACTA
TGGGCGCAGCGTCAATGACGCTGACGGTACAGGCCAGACAATTATTGTCTGGTATAGTGCAGCAGCAGAA
CAATTTGCTGAGGGCTATTGAGGCGCAACAGCATCTGTTGCAACTCACAGTCTGGGGCATCAAGCAGCTC
CAGGCAAGAATCCTGGCTGTGGAAAGATACCTAAAGGATCAACAGCTCCTGGGGATTTGGGGTTGCTCTG
GAAAACTCATTTGCACCACTGCTGTGCCTTGGAATGCTAGTTGGAGTAATAAATCTCTGGAACAGATTTG
GAATCACACGACCTGGATGGAGTGGGACAGAGAAATTAACAATTACACAAGCTTAATACACTCCTTAATT
GAAGAATCGCAAAACCAGCAAGAAAAGAATGAACAAGAATTATTGGAATTAGATAAATGGGCAAGTTTGT
GGAATTGGTTTAACATAACAAATTGGCTGTGGTATATAAAATTATTCATAATGATAGTAGGAGGCTTGGT
AGGTTTAAGAATAGTTTTTGCTGTACTTTCTATAGTGAATAGAGTTAGGCAGGGATATTCACCATTATCG
TTTCAGACCCACCTCCCAACCCCGAGGGGACCCATGCATTGCATCTCAATTAGTCAGCAACCAGGTGTGG
AAAGTCCCCAGGCTCCCCAGCAGGCAGAAGTATGCAAAGCATGCGTCTCAATTAGTCAGCAACCATAGTC
CCGCCCCTAACTCCGCCCATCCCGCCCCTAACTCCGCCCAGTTCCGCCCATTCTCCGCCCCATGGCTGAC
TAATTTTTTTTATTTATGCAGAGGCCGAGGCCGCCTCGGCCTCTGAGCTATTCCAGAAGTAGTGAGGAGG
CTTTTTTGGAGGCCTAGGCTTTTGCAAAAAGCTTTCTAGAGGTACCACCGGAGCTTACCATGACCGAGTA
CAAGCCCACGGTGCGCCTCGCCACCCGCGACGACGTCCCCAGGGCCGTACGCACCCTCGCCGCCGCGTTC
GCCGACTACCCCGCCACGCGCCACACCGTCGATCCGGACCGCCACATCGAGCGGGTCACCGAGCTGCAAG
AACTCTTCCTCACGCGCGTCGGGCTCGACATCGGCAAGGTGTGGGTCGCGGACGACGGCGCCGCCGTGGC
GGTCTGGACCACGCCGGAGAGCGTCGAAGCGGGGGCGGTGTTCGCCGAGATCGGCCCGCGCATGGCCGAG
TTGAGCGGTTCCCGGCTGGCCGCGCAGCAACAGATGGAAGGCCTCCTGGCGCCGCACCGGCCCAAGGAGC
CCGCGTGGTTCCTGGCCACCGTCGGCGTCTCGCCCGACCACCAGGGCAAGGGTCTGGGCAGCGCCGTCGT
GCTCCCCGGAGTGGAGGCGGCCGAGCGCGCCGGGGTGCCCGCCTTCCTGGAGACCTCCGCGCCCCGCAAC
CTCCCCTTCTACGAGCGGCTCGGCTTCACCGTCACCGCCGACGTCGAGGTGCCCGAAGGACCGCGCACCT
GGTGCATGACCCGCAAGCCCGGTGCCAGTTAACGAATTCTAGATCTTGAGACAAATGGCAGTATTCATCC
ACAATTTTAAAAGAAAAGGGGGGATTGGGGGGTACAGTGCAGGGGAAAGAATAGTAGACATAATAGCAAC
AGACATACAAACTAAAGAATTACAAAAACAAATTACAAAAATTCAAAATTTTCGGGTTTATTACAGGGAC
AGCAGAGATCCACTTTGGCGCCGGCTCGAGGCCTGCAGGTGCAAAGATGGATAAAGTTTTAAACAGAGAG
GAATCTTTGCAGCTAATGGACCTTCTAGGTCTTGAAAGGAGTGGGAATTGGCTCCGGTGCCCGTCAGTGG
GCAGAGCGCACATCGCCCACAGTCCCCGAGAAGTTGGGGGGAGGGGTCGGCAATTGAACCGGTGCCTAGA
GAAGGTGGCGCGGGGTAAACTGGGAAAGTGATGTCGTGTACTGGCTCCGCCTTTTTCCCGAGGGTGGGGG
AGAACCGTATATAAGTGCAGTAGTCGCCGTGAACGTTCTTTTTCGCAACGGGTTTGCCGCCAGAACACAG
GTAAGTGCCGTGTGTGGTTCCCGCGGGCCTGGCCTCTTTACGGGTTATGGCCCTTGCGTGCCTTGAATTA
CTTCCACCTGGCTGCAGTACGTGATTCTTGATCCCGAGCTTCGGGTTGGAAGTGGGTGGGAGAGTTCGAG
GCCTTGCGCTTAAGGAGCCCCTTCGCCTCGTGCTTGAGTTGAGGCCTGGCCTGGGCGCTGGGGCCGCCGC
GTGCGAATCTGGTGGCACCTTCGCGCCTGTCTCGCTGCTTTCGATAAGTCTCTAGCCATTTAAAATTTTT
GATGACCTGCTGCGACGCTTTTTTTCTGGCAAGATAGTCTTGTAAATGCGGGCCAAGATCTGCACACTGG
TATTTCGGTTTTTGGGGCCGCGGGCGGCGACGGGGCCCGTGCGTCCCAGCGCACATGTTCGGCGAGGCGG
GGCCTGCGAGCGCGGCCACCGAGAATCGGACGGGGGTAGTCTCAAGCTGGCCGGCCTGCTCTGGTGCCTG
GCCTCGCGCCGCCGTGTATCGCCCCGCCCTGGGCGGCAAGGCTGGCCCGGTCGGCACCAGTTGCGTGAGC
GGAAAGATGGCCGCTTCCCGGCCCTGCTGCAGGGAGCTCAAAATGGAGGACGCGGCGCTCGGGAGAGCGG
GCGGGTGAGTCACCCACACAAAGGAAAAGGGCCTTTCCGTCCTCAGCCGTCGCTTCATGTGACTCCACGG
AGTACCGGGCGCCGTCCAGGCACCTCGATTAGTTCTCGAGCTTTTGGAGTACGTCGTCTTTAGGTTGGGG
GGAGGGGTTTTATGCGATGGAGTTTCCCCACACTGAGTGGGTGGAGACTGAAGTTAGGCCAGCTTGGCAC
TTGATGTAATTCTCCTTGGAATTTGCCCTTTTTGAGTTTGGATCTTGGTTCATTCTCAAGCCTCAGACAG
TGGTTCAAAGTTTTTTTCTTCCATTTCAGGTGTCGTGAGGCTAGCACCGCCACCATGTTGGAAGGACATG
AAAGCTATGACACTGAAAATTTTTACTTCAGGGAAATCCGGAAAAATCTACAGGAAGTTGACTTTCAATG
GAAAGATGGTGAAATAAATTATAAAGAAGGGCCGATGACCCATAAAAACAATCTTACTGGTCAAAGAGTT
CGACATAGTCAAGGGGACGTAGAAAACAAGCATATGGAAAATCAGCTTATATTAAGGTTTCAGTCCGGTC
TGGGTGAATTGCAGAAATTTCAAACTGCAGAGAAAATTTATGGATGTAATCAAATTGAGAGGACAGTTAA
TAATTGTTTTTTAGCTTCACCACTTCAAAGAATTTTTCCTGGTGTCCAAACCAACATTTCTAGGAAATAT
GGGAATGATTTTTTGCAACTTTCGTTACCTACACAAGACGAGAAAACACATATTAGGGAAAAACCTTACA
TAGGTAATGAGTGTGGCAAAGCCTTCAGAGTGTCTTCAAGTCTTATTAATCATCAGATGATACATACTAC
AGAGAAACCTTACAGATGCAATGAGTCTGGTAAAGCCTTTCATCGGGGCTCACTACTAACAGTACATCAG
ATAGTCCATACAAGAGGGAAACCATACCAATGTGATGTATGTGGCAGGATCTTCAGACAAAATTCAGATC
TTGTAAATCACCGGAGAAGTCACACTGGAGACAAACCCTACATATGTAATGAATGTGGCAAGTCCTTTAG
TAAAAGTTCCCACCTTGCAGTTCATCAGAGAATTCATACTGGAGAGAAACCTTACAAATGTAATCGATGT
GGGAAGTGCTTTAGTCAAAGTTCCTCTCTTGCAACTCATCAGACAGTTCATACTGGAGACAAACCCTACA
AATGTAATGAATGTGGCAAAACCTTTAAACGGAACTCAAGCCTCACTGCACATCATATAATCCATGCAGG
AAAGAAACCATATACATGTGATGTATGTGGCAAGGTCTTTTATCAGAATTCACAACTTGTAAGGCACCAG
ATAATTCATACTGGAGAGACACCTTACAAATGTAATGAATGTGGCAAGGTCTTCTTTCAACGTTCACGTC
TTGCAGGGCACCGGAGAATTCATACTGGAGAGAAACCCTACAAATGTAATGAATGTGGCAAGGTCTTCAG
TCAACATTCACATCTTGCAGTGCATCAGAGAGTTCATACTGGAGAGAAACCTTACAAATGTAATGAATGT
GGCAAAGCCTTTAATTGGGGCTCATTACTAACTGTACATCAGAGAATTCATACCGGAGAGAAACCTTACA
AATGTAATGTGTGTGGCAAGGTCTTTAATTACGGTGGATACCTTTCGGTTCATATGAGATGTCATACTGG
AGAGAAACCTCTCCATTGTAATAAATGTGGCATGGTCTTCACTTACTATTCATGCCTAGCACGTCATCAA
AGAATGCATACCGGAGAGAAACCTTACAAATGTAATGTGTGTGGCAAGGTCTTCATTGACAGTGGAAACC
TTTCAATTCATAGGCGAAGTCATACCGGAGAGAAACCTTTCCAGTGTAACGAATGCGGCAAGGTCTTCAG
TTACTACTCATGCCTAGCACGTCATCGGAAAATTCATACCGGAGAGAAACCTTATAAATGTAATGATTGT
GGCAAAGCCTATACTCAGCGTTCAAGCCTCACTAAACATCTGGTAATTCATACTGGAGAGAACCCTTACC
ACTGTAATGAATTTGGTGAGGCTTTTATCCAAAGTTCAAAACTTGCAAGATATCACAGAAATCCTACTGG
GGAGAAACCACACAAATGTAGTGAATGTGGTAGAACTTTTAGTCATAAAACAAGTCTGGTGTACCATCAG
AGAAGACATACTGGAGAGATGCCATACAAATGTATTGAATGTGGGAAAGTCTTTAACTCCACTACAACCC
TGGCAAGGCATCGGAGAATTCATACTGGAGAGAAACCTTACAAATGTAATGAATGTGGCAAGGTCTTCCG
TTATCGCTCAGGCCTCGCACGTCATTGGAGTATTCATACTGGAGAGAAACCTTACAAATGTAATGAGTGT
GGCAAAGCCTTTAGAGTACGTTCAATTCTGCTTAATCATCAGATGATGCATACTGGAGAGAAACCTTATA
AATGTAATGAATGTGGTAAAGCTTTTATCGAAAGGTCAAACTTGGTTTACCATCAGAGAAACCATACTGG
AGAGAAGCCATACAAATGTATGGAATGTGGCAAGGCGTTTGGGCGGCGGTCTTGCCTCACTAAACACCAA
CGAATTCATTCTAGTGAAAAACCTTATAAATGTAATGAGTGTGGCAAATCTTACATTAGTCGCTCAGGCC
TCACTAAACATCAGATAAAACATGCTGGAGAGAACCTTACAACTAAACTCAATGTGGAAAGGCCGTTAGA
TGTTGTCCTAACCTCTGGGATCCCCAAATAGTAATGAACTAGTCCGTAACTTGAAAGTATTTCGATTTCT
TGGCTTTATATATCTTGTGGAAAGGACGAGGGCGAGGGCCCAGCCCGATGCAAACGCGTTAAGTCGACAA
TCAACCTCTGGATTACAAAATTTGTGAAAGATTGACTGGTATTCTTAACTATGTTGCTCCTTTTACGCTA
TGTGGATACGCTGCTTTAATGCCTTTGTATCATGCTATTGCTTCCCGTATGGCTTTCATTTTCTCCTCCT
TGTATAAATCCTGGTTGCTGTCTCTTTATGAGGAGTTGTGGCCCGTTGTCAGGCAACGTGGCGTGGTGTG
CACTGTGTTTGCTGACGCAACCCCCACTGGTTGGGGCATTGCCACCACCTGTCAGCTCCTTTCCGGGACT
TTCGCTTTCCCCCTCCCTATTGCCACGGCGGAACTCATCGCCGCCTGCCTTGCCCGCTGCTGGACAGGGG
CTCGGCTGTTGGGCACTGACAATTCCGTGGTGTTGTCGGGGAAATCATCGTCCTTTCCTTGGCTGCTCGC
CTGTGTTGCCACCTGGATTCTGCGCGGGACGTCCTTCTGCTACGTCCCTTCGGCCCTCAATCCAGCGGAC
CTTCCTTCCCGCGGCCTGCTGCCGGCTCTGCGGCCTCTTCCGCGTCTTCGCCTTCGCCCTCAGACGAGTC
GGATCTCCCTTTGGGCCGCCTCCCCGCGTCGACTTTAAGACCAATGACTTACAAGGCAGCTGTAGATCTT
AGCCACTTTTTAAAAGAAAAGGGGGGACTGGAAGGGCTAATTCACTCCCAACGAAGACAAGATCTGCTTT
TTGCTTGTACTGGGTCTCTCTGGTTAGACCAGATCTGAGCCTGGGAGCTCTCTGGCTAACTAGGGAACCC
ACTGCTTAAGCCTCAATAAAGCTTGCCTTGAGTGCTTCAAGTAGTGTGTGCCCGTCTGTTGTGTGACTCT
GGTAACTAGAGATCCCTCAGACCCTTTTAGTCAGTGTGGAAAATCTCTAGCAGTACGTATAGTAGTTCAT
GTCATCTTATTATTCAGTATTTATAACTTGCAAAGAAATGAATATCAGAGAGTGAGAGGAACTTGTTTAT
TGCAGCTTATAATGGTTACAAATAAAGCAATAGCATCACAAATTTCACAAATAAAGCATTTTTTTCACTG
CATTCTAGTTGTGGTTTGTCCAAACTCATCAATGTATCTTATCATGTCTGGCTCTAGCTATCCCGCCCCT
AACTCCGCCCATCCCGCCCCTAACTCCGCCCAGTTCCGCCCATTCTCCGCCCCATGGCTGACTAATTTTT
TTTATTTATGCAGAGGCCGAGGCCGCCTCGGCCTCTGAGCTATTCCAGAAGTAGTGAGGAGGCTTTTTTG
GAGGCCTAGGGACGTACCCAATTCGCCCTATAGTGAGTCGTATTACGCGCGCTCACTGGCCGTCGTTTTA
CAACGTCGTGACTGGGAAAACCCTGGCGTTACCCAACTTAATCGCCTTGCAGCACATCCCCCTTTCGCCA
GCTGGCGTAATAGCGAAGAGGCCCGCACCGATCGCCCTTCCCAACAGTTGCGCAGCCTGAATGGCGAATG
GG
[124 nt withheld, positions 8123-8246]
C
[91 nt withheld, positions 8248-8338]
A
[49 nt withheld, positions 8340-8388]
CCTTTGACGTTGGAGTCCACGTTCTTT
[37 nt withheld, positions 8416-8452]
ACCCTATCTCGGTCTATTCTTTTGATTTATAAGGGATTTTGCCGATTTCGGCCTATTGGTTAAAAAATGA
GCTGATTTAACAAAAATTTAACGCGAATTTTAACAAAATATTAACGCTTACAATTTAGGTGGCACTTTTC
GGGGAAATGTGCGCGGAACCCCTATTTGTTTATTTTTCTAAATACATTCAAATATGTATCCGCTCATGAG
ACAATAACCCTGATAAATGCTTCAATAATATTGAAAAAGGAAGAGTATGAGTATTCAACATTTCCGTGTC
GCCCTTATTCCCTTTTTTGCGGCATTTTGCCTTCCTGTTTTTGCTCACCCAGAAACGCTGGTGAAAGTAA
AAGATGCTGAAGATCAGTTGGGTGCACGAGTGGGTTACATCGAACTGGATCTCAACAGCGGTAAGATCCT
TGAGAGTTTTCGCCCCGAAGAACGTTTTCCAATGATGAGCACTTTTAAAGTTCTGCTATGTGGCGCGGTA
TTATCCCGTATTGACGCCGGGCAAGAGCAACTCGGTCGCCGCATACACTATTCTCAGAATGACTTGGTTG
AGTACTCACCAGTCACAGAAAAGCATCTTACGGATGGCATGACAGTAAGAGAATTATGCAGTGCTGCCAT
AACCATGAGTGATAACACTGCGGCCAACTTACTTCTGACAACGATCGGAGGACCGAAGGAGCTAACCGCT
TTTTTGCACAACATGGGGGATCATGTAACTCGCCTTGATCGTTGGGAACCGGAGCTGAATGAAGCCATAC
CAAACGACGAGCGTGACACCACGATGCCTGTAGCAATGGCAACAACGTTGCGCAAACTATTAACTGGCGA
ACTACTTACTCTAGCTTCCCGGCAACAATTAATAGACTGGATGGAGGCGGATAAAGTTGCAGGACCACTT
CTGCGCTCGGCCCTTCCGGCTGGCTGGTTTATTGCTGATAAATCTGGAGCCGGTGAGCGTGGGTCTCGCG
GTATCATTGCAGCACTGGGGCCAGATGGTAAGCCCTCCCGTATCGTAGTTATCTACACGACGGGGAGTCA
GGCAACTATGGATGAACGAAATAGACAGATCGCTGAGATAGGTGCCTCACTGATTAAGCATTGGTAACTG
TCAGACCAAGTTTACTCATATATACTTTAGATTGATTTAAAACTTCATTTTTAATTTAAAAGGATCTAGG
TGAAGATCCTTTTTGATAATCTCATGACCAAAATCCCTTAACGTGAGTTTTCGTTCCACTGAGCGTCAGA
CCCCGTAGAAAAGATCAAAGGATCTTCTTGAGATCCTTTTTTTCTGCGCGTAATCTGCTGCTTGCAAACA
AAAAAACCACCGCTACCAGCGGTGGTTTGTTTGCCGGATCAAGAGCTACCAACTCTTTTTCCGAAGGTAA
CTGGCTTCAGCAGAGCGCAGATACCAAATACTGTTCTTCTAGTGTAGCCGTAGTTAGGCCACCACTTCAA
GAACTCTGTAGCACCGCCTACATACCTCGCTCTGCTAATCCTGTTACCAGTGGCTGCTGCCAGTGGCGAT
AAGTCGTGTCTTACCGGGTTGGACTCAAGACGATAGTTACCGGATAAGGCGCAGCGGTCGGGCTGAACGG
GGGGTTCGTGCACACAGCCCAGCTTGGAGCGAACGACCTACACCGAACTGAGATACCTACAGCGTGAGCT
ATGAGAAAGCGCCACGCTTCCCGAAGGGAGAAAGGCGGACAGGTATCCGGTAAGCGGCAGGGTCGGAACA
GGAGAGCGCACGAGGGAGCTTCCAGGGGGAAACGCCTGGTATCTTTATAGTCCTGTCGGGTTTCGCCACC
TCTGACTTGAGCGTCGATTTTTGTGATGCTCGTCAGGGGGGCGGAGCCTATGGAAAAACGCCAGCAACGC
GGCCTTTTTACGGTTCCTGGCCTTTTGCTGGCCTTTTGCTCACATGTTCTTTCCTGCGTTATCCCCTGAT
TCTGTGGATAACCGTATTACCGCCTTTGAGTGAGCTGATACCGCTCGCCGCAGCCGAACGACCGAGCGCA
GCGAGTCAGTGAGCGAGGAAGCGGAAGAGCGCCCAATACGCAAACCGCCTCTCCCCGCGCGTTGGCCGAT
TCATTAATGCAGCTGGCACGACAGGTTTCCCGACTGGAAAGCGGGCAGTGAGCGCAACGCAATTAATGTG
AGTTAGCTCACTCATTAGGCACCCCAGGCTTTACACTTTATGCTTCCGGCTCGTATGTTGTGTGGAATTG
TGAGCGGATAACAATTTCACACAGGAAACAGCTATGACCATGATTACGCCAAGCGCGCAATTAACCCTCA
CTAAAGGGAACAAAAGCTGGAGCTGCAAGC
