>Addgene plasmid #144336 | TFORF2427 | depositor partial sequence | sequence record 285123 | Insert
ACCGCCACCATGTTGGAAGGACATGAAAGCTATGACACTGAAAATTTTTACTTCAGGGAAATCCGGAAAA
ATCTACAGGAAGTTGACTTTCAATGGAAAGATGGTGAAATAAATTATAAAGAAGGGCCGATGACCCATAA
AAACAATCTTACTGGTCAAAGAGTTCGACATAGTCAAGGGGACGTAGAAAACAAGCATATGGAAAATCAG
CTTATATTAAGGTTTCAGTCCGGTCTGGGTGAATTGCAGAAATTTCAAACTGCAGAGAAAATTTATGGAT
GTAATCAAATTGAGAGGACAGTTAATAATTGTTTTTTAGCTTCACCACTTCAAAGAATTTTTCCTGGTGT
CCAAACCAACATTTCTAGGAAATATGGGAATGATTTTTTGCAACTTTCGTTACCTACACAAGACGAGAAA
ACACATATTAGGGAAAAACCTTACATAGGTAATGAGTGTGGCAAAGCCTTCAGAGTGTCTTCAAGTCTTA
TTAATCATCAGATGATACATACTACAGAGAAACCTTACAGATGCAATGAGTCTGGTAAAGCCTTTCATCG
GGGCTCACTACTAACAGTACATCAGATAGTCCATACAAGAGGGAAACCATACCAATGTGATGTATGTGGC
AGGATCTTCAGACAAAATTCAGATCTTGTAAATCACCGGAGAAGTCACACTGGAGACAAACCCTACATAT
GTAATGAATGTGGCAAGTCCTTTAGTAAAAGTTCCCACCTTGCAGTTCATCAGAGAATTCATACTGGAGA
GAAACCTTACAAATGTAATCGATGTGGGAAGTGCTTTAGTCAAAGTTCCTCTCTTGCAACTCATCAGACA
GTTCATACTGGAGACAAACCCTACAAATGTAATGAATGTGGCAAAACCTTTAAACGGAACTCAAGCCTCA
CTGCACATCATATAATCCATGCAGGAAAGAAACCATATACATGTGATGTATGTGGCAAGGTCTTTTATCA
GAATTCACAACTTGTAAGGCACCAGATAATTCATACTGGAGAGACACCTTACAAATGTAATGAATGTGGC
AAGGTCTTCTTTCAACGTTCACGTCTTGCAGGGCACCGGAGAATTCATACTGGAGAGAAACCCTACAAAT
GTAATGAATGTGGCAAGGTCTTCAGTCAACATTCACATCTTGCAGTGCATCAGAGAGTTCATACTGGAGA
GAAACCTTACAAATGTAATGAATGTGGCAAAGCCTTTAATTGGGGCTCATTACTAACTGTACATCAGAGA
ATTCATACCGGAGAGAAACCTTACAAATGTAATGTGTGTGGCAAGGTCTTTAATTACGGTGGATACCTTT
CGGTTCATATGAGATGTCATACTGGAGAGAAACCTCTCCATTGTAATAAATGTGGCATGGTCTTCACTTA
CTATTCATGCCTAGCACGTCATCAAAGAATGCATACCGGAGAGAAACCTTACAAATGTAATGTGTGTGGC
AAGGTCTTCATTGACAGTGGAAACCTTTCAATTCATAGGCGAAGTCATACCGGAGAGAAACCTTTCCAGT
GTAACGAATGCGGCAAGGTCTTCAGTTACTACTCATGCCTAGCACGTCATCGGAAAATTCATACCGGAGA
GAAACCTTATAAATGTAATGATTGTGGCAAAGCCTATACTCAGCGTTCAAGCCTCACTAAACATCTGGTA
ATTCATACTGGAGAGAACCCTTACCACTGTAATGAATTTGGTGAGGCTTTTATCCAAAGTTCAAAACTTG
CAAGATATCACAGAAATCCTACTGGGGAGAAACCACACAAATGTAGTGAATGTGGTAGAACTTTTAGTCA
TAAAACAAGTCTGGTGTACCATCAGAGAAGACATACTGGAGAGATGCCATACAAATGTATTGAATGTGGG
AAAGTCTTTAACTCCACTACAACCCTGGCAAGGCATCGGAGAATTCATACTGGAGAGAAACCTTACAAAT
GTAATGAATGTGGCAAGGTCTTCCGTTATCGCTCAGGCCTCGCACGTCATTGGAGTATTCATACTGGAGA
GAAACCTTACAAATGTAATGAGTGTGGCAAAGCCTTTAGAGTACGTTCAATTCTGCTTAATCATCAGATG
ATGCATACTGGAGAGAAACCTTATAAATGTAATGAATGTGGTAAAGCTTTTATCGAAAGGTCAAACTTGG
TTTACCATCAGAGAAACCATACTGGAGAGAAGCCATACAAATGTATGGAATGTGGCAAGGCGTTTGGGCG
GCGGTCTTGCCTCACTAAACACCAACGAATTCATTCTAGTGAAAAACCTTATAAATGTAATGAGTGTGGC
AAATCTTACATTAGTCGCTCAGGCCTCACTAAACATCAGATAAAACATGCTGGAGAGAACCTTACAACTA
AACTCAATGTGGAAAGGCCGTTAGATGTTGTCCTAACCTCTGGGATCCCCAAATAGTAATGAACTAGTCC
GTAACTTGAAAGTATTTCGATTTCTTGGCTTTATATATCTTGTGGAAAGGACGAGGGCGAGGGCCCAGCC
CGATGCAA
