>Addgene plasmid #144336 | TFORF2427 | depositor partial sequence | sequence record 285124 | Barcode
GGGCGAGGGCCCAGCCCGATGCAA
